Addgene plasmid #74349: pISH-Meis2
Purpose: Use to synthesize riboprobes for in situ hybridization (ISH) probe for Meis2. Not for gene expression.
Depositing lab: Peter Mombaerts. Depositing organization: Max Planck Research Unit for Neurogenetics. Publication: Expression of homeobox genes in the mouse olfactory epithelium. Parrilla M, Chang I, Degl'Innocenti A, Omura M. J Comp Neurol. 2016 Oct 1;524(14):2713-39. doi: 10.1002/cne.24051. Epub 2016 Jun 19. PubMed 27243442.
Backbone
  Vector backbone: pGEM-T easy
  Backbone manufacturer: Promega
  Backbone size w/o insert (bp): 3015
Growth in bacteria
  Bacterial resistance: Ampicillin, 100 μg/mL
  Growth temperature: 37°C
  Growth strain: DH5alpha
  Copy number: High Copy
Gene/Insert
  Gene/Insert name: Meis homeobox 2 (alt name: Meis2)
  Species: M. musculus (mouse)
  Insert size (bp): 836
  GenBank ID: NM_010825.3
  Entrez Gene: Meis2 (a.k.a. A430109D20Rik, Mrg1, Stra10)
  Cloning method: Unknown
  Sequencing primers: 5′ SP6; 3′ T7
Terms and licenses: Academic/Nonprofit Terms; Industry Terms: Not Available to Industry
Depositor comments: SpeI digestion and T7 RNA polymerase for antisense probe
How to cite: pISH-Meis2 was a gift from Peter Mombaerts (Addgene plasmid # 74349 ; http://n2t.net/addgene:74349 ; RRID:Addgene_74349)
