[The description below was written by a language model from this plasmid's Addgene catalogue record and pLannotate feature annotations shown in this document.]
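Description:
pISH-Meis2 is a riboprobe template plasmid built on the pGEM-T Easy cloning vector, carrying an 836 bp fragment of the mouse Meis homeobox 2 (Meis2) cDNA. It is intended only for in vitro synthesis of RNA probes for in situ hybridization and is explicitly not an expression construct. The plasmid is maintained in E. coli at high copy through a ColE1/pUC-type origin and selected with ampicillin via the β-lactamase gene and its native promoter. An f1 phage origin is also present, which in principle allows single-stranded DNA production. Remnants of the lac region (CAP site, lac promoter and operator, and a lacZα fragment) reflect the backbone's blue/white screening cassette, which is interrupted by the insert.

The Meis2 fragment sits in the multiple cloning region between opposing bacteriophage T7 and SP6 promoters, so either strand can be transcribed by choosing the polymerase. In the annotated sequence, the recognised Meis2 coding portion lies on the minus strand, in the same orientation as the SP6 promoter and opposite to the T7 promoter. This agrees with the depositor's note that the antisense probe is produced by linearising with SpeI and transcribing with T7 RNA polymerase. By implication, SP6 would produce the sense strand, although the record does not describe a sense control. The annotation assigns only about 380 bp of the insert to Meis2 coding sequence, so the remainder of the fragment presumably corresponds to untranslated transcript sequence, though this is not stated. The plasmid was deposited with a study of homeobox gene expression in the mouse olfactory epithelium.
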