Features (pLannotate 1.2.2; 13 found; start..end, strand, type, name):
    544..924     -  CDS            Meis2 (fragment): MEIS2_MOUSE - Also known as Mrg1, Stra10. Experimental evidence at protein level: Swiss-Prot protein existence level 1. Involved in transcriptional regulation. Binds to HOX or PBX proteins to form dimers, or to a DNA-bound dimer of PBX and HOX proteins and thought to have a role in stabilization of the homeoprotein-DNA complex. Isoform Meis2B is required for the activity of a PDX1:PBX1b:MEIS2b complex in pancreatic acinar cells involved in the transcriptional activation of the ELA1 enhancer; the complex binds to the enhancer B element and cooperates with the transcription factor 1 complex (PTF
    978..996     -  promoter       SP6 promoter: promoter for bacteriophage SP6 RNA polymerase
   1038..1054    -  protein_bind   lac operator: The lac repressor binds to the lac operator to inhibit transcription in E. coli. This inhibition can be relieved by adding lactose or isopropyl-β-D-thiogalactopyranoside (IPTG). lac repressor encoded by lacI
   1062..1092    -  promoter       lac promoter: promoter for the E. coli lac operon
   1107..1128    -  protein_bind   CAP binding site: CAP binding activates transcription in the presence of cAMP. E. coli catabolite activator protein
   1141..1233    -  CDS            lacI (fragment): lac repressor; lacI; The lac repressor binds to the lac operator to inhibit transcription in E. coli. This inhibition can be relieved by adding lactose or isopropyl-β-D-thiogalactopyranoside (IPTG).
   1416..2004    -  rep_origin     ori: high-copy-number ColE1/pMB1/pBR322/pUC origin of replication
   2175..3035    -  CDS            AmpR: β-lactamase; bla; confers resistance to ampicillin, carbenicillin, and related antibiotics
   3036..3140    -  promoter       AmpR promoter: bla
   3167..3217    +  misc_feature   bom (fragment): basis of mobility region from pBR322
   3245..3673    -  rep_origin     f1 ori (sequence partly withheld): f1 bacteriophage origin of replication; arrow indicates direction of (+) strand synthesis
   3677..3834    -  CDS            lacZα (fragment): LacZα fragment of β-galactosidase; lacZ fragment
   3837..2       +  promoter       T7 promoter (across the origin): promoter for bacteriophage T7 RNA polymerase
>Addgene plasmid #74349 | pISH-Meis2 | addgene full sequence | sequence record 146365 | Addgene assembled sequence
GGGCGAATTGGGCCCGACGTCGCATGCTCCCGGCCGCCATGGCGGCCGCGGGAATTCGATTCTCCGCAGC
ATGGTTCTTTTCTCATTGGCCCAACAGGTTTAAAATATACCACAGTCTCTTCTGGATAGTGAATTCACTG
ATGAACCAAGACAGTCATTCTTTTGGGAACAACACACATAGTGTGGAAAACAAGGATATATTTTTTTTTT
CTCTTCTAAAACTATTTGAGGCAACATAACGGAGTGATCAACAGAAATGTACAAGTTTAACTTAGTCCCT
ATGTTTATGCTACAGTAGTTATAACTCTCGGAGTCTTTCTCCAGAGGATCTTTGCATGGACAAAATTGTC
TCGATGAGCCCGTCGCTTCACATTTGTGTTCTTGTCCCATTGGTCCTCTGTTGCTTGATGAAAAATGACA
AAAAGTAAAAAATAATCACAGCTGTCTGGAGTTTCATATTAAGTGTCACATCTGGTCAAAGTTCAGAGAG
TCTTAAAATAGTTTTTGCGTGTGTTTCCTTCTTCCTTGAGTTCCCTTATACTATTGGGCATGAATGTCCA
TAACCTGTCCGCCAACATTGGGATCTACAGAATTTAACATTGTGGGGCTCTGTGCTGACATAGTCATTCC
AGGGTGGGTAGGGGGTCCTCCGTGCATCACCATGGCTGGGTGGTGGGGATGGCTTGGCAAATATGAATGC
ATTGGGGGTCCATGTCTTAACTGAGTAGGGTGTGGGGTCATCTGGGGAGGAGTGTAACTTGGCTGGGCCA
TACCCATTCCCATTGGACCACCCTGAGAAACGTAGTCCCCTGGCATGCTCTGCAAACCTGCAGGCCGGAT
CCCCATGTGTTGCTGACCATCCAACACAAAGCTCCCCATGGGCTGACCCTCTGGACTAATCACTAGTGAA
TTCGCGGCCGCCTGCAGGTCGACCATATGGGAGAGCTCCCAACGCGTTGGATGCATAGCTTGAGTATTCT
ATAGTGTCACCTAAATAGCTTGGCGTAATCATGGTCATAGCTGTTTCCTGTGTGAAATTGTTATCCGCTC
ACAATTCCACACAACATACGAGCCGGAAGCATAAAGTGTAAAGCCTGGGGTGCCTAATGAGTGAGCTAAC
TCACATTAATTGCGTTGCGCTCACTGCCCGCTTTCCAGTCGGGAAACCTGTCGTGCCAGCTGCATTAATG
AATCGGCCAACGCGCGGGGAGAGGCGGTTTGCGTATTGGGCGCTCTTCCGCTTCCTCGCTCACTGACTCG
CTGCGCTCGGTCGTTCGGCTGCGGCGAGCGGTATCAGCTCACTCAAAGGCGGTAATACGGTTATCCACAG
AATCAGGGGATAACGCAGGAAAGAACATGTGAGCAAAAGGCCAGCAAAAGGCCAGGAACCGTAAAAAGGC
CGCGTTGCTGGCGTTTTTCCATAGGCTCCGCCCCCCTGACGAGCATCACAAAAATCGACGCTCAAGTCAG
AGGTGGCGAAACCCGACAGGACTATAAAGATACCAGGCGTTTCCCCCTGGAAGCTCCCTCGTGCGCTCTC
CTGTTCCGACCCTGCCGCTTACCGGATACCTGTCCGCCTTTCTCCCTTCGGGAAGCGTGGCGCTTTCTCA
TAGCTCACGCTGTAGGTATCTCAGTTCGGTGTAGGTCGTTCGCTCCAAGCTGGGCTGTGTGCACGAACCC
CCCGTTCAGCCCGACCGCTGCGCCTTATCCGGTAACTATCGTCTTGAGTCCAACCCGGTAAGACACGACT
TATCGCCACTGGCAGCAGCCACTGGTAACAGGATTAGCAGAGCGAGGTATGTAGGCGGTGCTACAGAGTT
CTTGAAGTGGTGGCCTAACTACGGCTACACTAGAAGAACAGTATTTGGTATCTGCGCTCTGCTGAAGCCA
GTTACCTTCGGAAAAAGAGTTGGTAGCTCTTGATCCGGCAAACAAACCACCGCTGGTAGCGGTGGTTTTT
TTGTTTGCAAGCAGCAGATTACGCGCAGAAAAAAAGGATCTCAAGAAGATCCTTTGATCTTTTCTACGGG
GTCTGACGCTCAGTGGAACGAAAACTCACGTTAAGGGATTTTGGTCATGAGATTATCAAAAAGGATCTTC
ACCTAGATCCTTTTAAATTAAAAATGAAGTTTTAAATCAATCTAAAGTATATATGAGTAAACTTGGTCTG
ACAGTTACCAATGCTTAATCAGTGAGGCACCTATCTCAGCGATCTGTCTATTTCGTTCATCCATAGTTGC
CTGACTCCCCGTCGTGTAGATAACTACGATACGGGAGGGCTTACCATCTGGCCCCAGTGCTGCAATGATA
CCGCGAGACCCACGCTCACCGGCTCCAGATTTATCAGCAATAAACCAGCCAGCCGGAAGGGCCGAGCGCA
GAAGTGGTCCTGCAACTTTATCCGCCTCCATCCAGTCTATTAATTGTTGCCGGGAAGCTAGAGTAAGTAG
TTCGCCAGTTAATAGTTTGCGCAACGTTGTTGCCATTGCTACAGGCATCGTGGTGTCACGCTCGTCGTTT
GGTATGGCTTCATTCAGCTCCGGTTCCCAACGATCAAGGCGAGTTACATGATCCCCCATGTTGTGCAAAA
AAGCGGTTAGCTCCTTCGGTCCTCCGATCGTTGTCAGAAGTAAGTTGGCCGCAGTGTTATCACTCATGGT
TATGGCAGCACTGCATAATTCTCTTACTGTCATGCCATCCGTAAGATGCTTTTCTGTGACTGGTGAGTAC
TCAACCAAGTCATTCTGAGAATAGTGTATGCGGCGACCGAGTTGCTCTTGCCCGGCGTCAATACGGGATA
ATACCGCGCCACATAGCAGAACTTTAAAAGTGCTCATCATTGGAAAACGTTCTTCGGGGCGAAAACTCTC
AAGGATCTTACCGCTGTTGAGATCCAGTTCGATGTAACCCACTCGTGCACCCAACTGATCTTCAGCATCT
TTTACTTTCACCAGCGTTTCTGGGTGAGCAAAAACAGGAAGGCAAAATGCCGCAAAAAAGGGAATAAGGG
CGACACGGAAATGTTGAATACTCATACTCTTCCTTTTTCAATATTATTGAAGCATTTATCAGGGTTATTG
TCTCATGAGCGGATACATATTTGAATGTATTTAGAAAAATAAACAAATAGGGGTTCCGCGCACATTTCCC
CGAAAAGTGCCACCTGATGCGGTGTGAAATACCGCACAGATGCGTAAGGAGAAAATACCGCATCAGGAAA
TTGTAAGCGTTAATATTTTGTTAAAATTCGCGTTAAATTTTTGTTAAATCAGCTCATTTTTTAACCAATA
GGCCGAAATCGGCAAAATCCCTTATAAATCAAAAGAATAGACCGAGATAGGGT
[37 nt withheld, positions 3344-3380]
AAAGAACGTGGACTCCAACGTCAAAGG
[49 nt withheld, positions 3408-3456]
T
[91 nt withheld, positions 3458-3548]
G
[124 nt withheld, positions 3550-3673]
CCATTCGCCATTCAGGCTGCGCAACTGTTGGGAAGGGCGATCGGTGCGGGCCTCTTCGCTATTACGCCAG
CTGGCGAAAGGGGGATGTGCTGCAAGGCGATTAAGTTGGGTAACGCCAGGGTTTTCCCAGTCACGACGTT
GTAAAACGACGGCCAGTGAATTGTAATACGACTCACTATA
