>Addgene plasmid #74349 | pISH-Meis2 | depositor partial sequence | sequence record 140225 | insert
AGTCCAGAGGGTCAGCCCATGGGGAGCTTTGTGTTGGATGGTCAGCAACACATGGGGATCCGGCCTGCAG
GTTTGCAGAGCATGCCAGGGGACTACGTTTCTCAGGGTGGTCCAATGGGAATGGGTATGGCCCAGCCAAG
TTACACTCCTCCCCAGATGACCCCACACCCTACTCAGTTAAGACATGGACCCCCAATGCATTCATATTTG
CCAAGCCATCCCCACCACCCAGCCATGGTGATGCACGGAGGACCCCCTACCCACCCTGGAATGACTATGT
CAGCACAGAGCCCCACAATGTTAAATTCTGTAGATCCCAATGTTGGCGGACAGGTTATGGACATTCATGC
CCAATAGTATAAGGGAACTCAAGGAAGAAGGAAACACACGCAAAAACTATTTTAAGACTCTCTGAACTTT
GACCAGATGTGACACTTAATATGAAACTCCAGACAGCTGTGATTATTTTTTACTTTTTGTCATTTTTCAT
CAAGCAACAGAGGACCAATGGGACAAGAACACAAATGTGAAGCGACGGGCTCATCGAGACAATTTTGTCC
ATGCAAAGATCCTCTGGAGAAAGACTCCGAGAGTTATAACTACTGTAGCATAAACATAGGGACTAAGTTA
AACTTGTACATTTCTGTTGATCACTCCGTTATGTTGCCTCAAATAGTTTTAGAAGAGAAAAAAAAAATAT
ATCCTTGTTTTCCACACTATGTGTGTTGTTCCCAAAAGAATGACTGTCTTGGTTCATCAGTGAATTCACT
ATCCAGAAGAGACTGTGGTATATTTTAAACCTGTTGGGCCAATGAGAAAAGAACCATGCTGCGGAG
