>Addgene plasmid #74349 | pISH-Meis2 | addgene partial sequence | sequence record 141939 | T7 5'-TAATACGACTCACTATAGGG-3'
CATGGCGGCCGCGGGAATTCGATTCTCCGCAGCATGGTTCTTTTCTCATTGGCCCAACAGGTTTAAAATA
TACCACAGTCTCTTCTGGATAGTGAATTCACTGATGAACCAAGACAGTCATTCTTTTGGGAACAACACAC
ATAGTGTGGAAAACAAGGATATATTTTTTTTTTCTCTTCTAAAACTATTTGAGGCAACATAACGGAGTGA
TCAACAGAAATGTACAAGTTTAACTTAGTCCCTATGTTTATGCTACAGTAGTTATAACTCTCGGAGTCTT
TCTCCAGAGGATCTTTGCATGGACAAAATTGTCTCGATGAGCCCGTCGCTTCACATTTGTGTTCTTGTCC
CATTGGTCCTCTGTTGCTTGATGAAAAATGACAAAAAGTAAAAAATAATCACAGCTGTCTGGAGTTTCAT
ATTAAGTGTCACATCTGGTCAAAGTTCAGAGAGTCTTAAAATAGTTTTTGCGTGTGTTTCCTTCTTCCTT
GAGTTCCCTTATACTATTGGGCATGAATGTCCATAACCTGTCCGCCAACATTGGGATCTACAGAATTTAA
CATTGTGGGGCTCTGTGCTGACATAGTCATTCCAGGGTGGGTAGGGGGTCCTCCGTGCATCACCATGGCT
GGGTGGTGGGGATGGCTTGGCAAATATGAATGCATTGGGGGTCCATGTCTTAACTGAGTAGGGTGTGGGG
TCATCTGGGGAGGAGTGTAACTTGGCTGGGCCATACCCATTCCCATTGGACCACCCTGAGAAACGTAGTC
CCCTGGCATGCTCTGCAAACCTGCAGGCCGGATCCCCATGTGTTGCTGACCATCCAACACAAAGCTCCCC
ATGGGCTGACCCTCTGGACTAATCACTAGTGAATTCGCGGCCGCCTGCAGGTCGACCATATGGG
