>Addgene plasmid #74349 | pISH-Meis2 | addgene partial sequence | sequence record 141940 | SP6 5'-ATTTAGGTGACACTATAG-3'
GGAGCTCTCCCATATGGTCGACCTGCAGGCGGCCGCGAATTCACTAGTGATTAGTCCAGAGGGTCAGCCC
ATGGGGAGCTTTGTGTTGGATGGTCAGCAACACATGGGGATCCGGCCTGCAGGTTTGCAGAGCATGCCAG
GGGACTACGTTTCTCAGGGTGGTCCAATGGGAATGGGTATGGCCCAGCCAAGTTACACTCCTCCCCAGAT
GACCCCACACCCTACTCAGTTAAGACATGGACCCCCAATGCATTCATATTTGCCAAGCCATCCCCACCAC
CCAGCCATGGTGATGCACGGAGGACCCCCTACCCACCCTGGAATGACTATGTCAGCACAGAGCCCCACAA
TGTTAAATTCTGTAGATCCCAATGTTGGCGGACAGGTTATGGACATTCATGCCCAATAGTATAAGGGAAC
TCAAGGAAGAAGGAAACACACGCAAAAACTATTTTAAGACTCTCTGAACTTTGACCAGATGTGACACTTA
ATATGAAACTCCAGACAGCTGTGATTATTTTTTACTTTTTGTCATTTTTCATCAAGCAACAGAGGACCAA
TGGGACAAGAACACAAATGTGAAGCGACGGGCTCATCGAGACAATTTTGTCCATGCAAAGATCCTCTGGA
GAAAGACTCCGAGAGTTATAACTACTGTAGCATAAACATAGGGACTAAGTTAAACTTGTACATTTCTGTT
GATCACTCCGTTATGTTGCCTCAAATAGTTTTAGAAGAGAAAAAAAAAATATATCCTTGTTTTCCACACT
ATGTGTGTTGTTCCCAAAAGAATGACTGTCTTGGTTCATCAGTGAATTCACTATCCAGAAGAGACTGTGG
TATATTTTAAACCTGTTGGGCCAATGAGAAAAGAACCATGCTGCGGAGAATCGAATTCCCGCGGCCGCCA
TGGCGGCCGGGAGCATGCGACGTCGGG
